Addgene plasmid #241330: TRE-FRT-MCS-WPRE-SV40 - GCH27.1
Purpose: (Empty Backbone) AAV cloning vector for Flp dependent expression under the TRE promoter.
Depositing lab: Kimberly Ritola. Depositing organization: University of North Carolina at Chapel Hill.
Backbone
  Vector backbone: pAAV
  Vector type: AAV ; Cloning Vector
Growth in bacteria
  Bacterial resistance: Ampicillin, 100 μg/mL
  Growth temperature: 37°C
  Growth strain: NEB Stable
  Copy number: High Copy
Gene/Insert
  Gene/Insert name: None
Terms and licenses: Academic/Nonprofit Terms; Industry Terms: Not Available to Industry
How to cite: TRE-FRT-MCS-WPRE-SV40 - GCH27.1 was a gift from Kimberly Ritola (Addgene plasmid # 241330 ; http://n2t.net/addgene:241330 ; RRID:Addgene_241330)
