[The description below was written by a language model from this plasmid's Addgene catalogue record and pLannotate feature annotations shown in this document.]
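Description:
TRE-FRT-MCS-WPRE-SV40 - GCH27.1 is an empty adeno-associated virus cloning vector on a pAAV backbone (about 5 kb), intended for building transgenes whose expression depends on both a tetracycline-controlled transactivator and Flp recombinase. In bacteria it is maintained by a high-copy ColE1/pUC-type origin and selected with ampicillin through the bla gene and its own promoter. An M13 phage origin and remnants of lac, lacZα, bom and rop sequences are carried over from the parental cloning plasmids and have no role in the payload.

The packaged region lies between two AAV2 inverted terminal repeats, which supply the signals for replication and encapsidation of the recombinant genome. Within them, and oriented on the reverse strand of the deposited sequence, the cassette reads as a tetracycline response element with seven tetO repeats joined to a minimal TRE3G-type promoter fragment, then an FRT site, a pBluescript-derived multiple cloning site, a second FRT site in the opposite orientation, a WPRE to enhance transcript stability and expression, and an SV40 polyadenylation signal. No gene is present. Because the two annotated FRT sites face each other, a coding sequence placed in the MCS in antisense orientation would be expected to be flipped into the sense orientation by Flp, although the feature table shows only one pair of sites rather than a double-pair arrangement that would lock the inversion. The record does not spell out the exact switching design. Typical use would be intersectional targeting, restricting expression to Flp-positive cells that also supply tTA or rtTA, with doxycycline control.
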