Features (pLannotate 1.2.2; 22 found; start..end, strand, type, name):
      1..589     +  rep_origin     ori: high-copy-number ColE1/pMB1/pBR322/pUC origin of replication
    772..864     +  CDS            lacI (fragment): lac repressor; lacI; The lac repressor binds to the lac operator to inhibit transcription in E. coli. This inhibition can be relieved by adding lactose or isopropyl-β-D-thiogalactopyranoside (IPTG).
    877..898     +  protein_bind   CAP binding site: CAP binding activates transcription in the presence of cAMP. E. coli catabolite activator protein
    913..943     +  promoter       lac promoter: promoter for the E. coli lac operon
    951..967     +  protein_bind   lac operator: The lac repressor binds to the lac operator to inhibit transcription in E. coli. This inhibition can be relieved by adding lactose or isopropyl-β-D-thiogalactopyranoside (IPTG). lac repressor encoded by lacI
   1007..1147    -  repeat_region  AAV2 ITR: inverted terminal repeat of adeno-associated virus serotype 2 inverted
   1162..1230    +  CDS            large T antigen (fragment): large T antigen from SV40 (simian virus 40)
   1253..1374    +  polyA_signal   SV40 poly(A) signal: SV40 polyadenylation signal
   1390..1978    -  misc_feature   WPRE: woodchuck hepatitis virus posttranscriptional regulatory element
   2061..2108    +  protein_bind   FRT: FLP-mediated recombination occurs in the 8-bp core sequence TCTAGAAA (Turan and Bode, 2011). FLP recombinase from the Saccharomyces cerevisiae 2μ plasmid
   2109..2216    -  misc_feature   MCS: pBluescript multiple cloning site
   2293..2340    -  protein_bind   FRT: FLP-mediated recombination occurs in the 8-bp core sequence TCTAGAAA (Turan and Bode, 2011). FLP recombinase from the Saccharomyces cerevisiae 2μ plasmid
   2417..2462    -  promoter       TRE3GV promoter (fragment): 3rd-generation Tet-responsive promoter that can be activated by binding of Tet-On® 3G, optimized for retroviral and lentiviral vectors
   2476..2746    +  protein_bind   tetracycline response element: contains seven copies of the tetracycline operator tetO tetracycline repressor TetR
   2777..2917    +  repeat_region  AAV2 ITR: inverted terminal repeat of adeno-associated virus serotype 2 inverted
   2926..3080    +  CDS            lacZα (fragment): LacZα fragment of β-galactosidase; lacZ fragment
   3086..3137    -  misc_feature   bom (fragment): basis of mobility region from pBR322
   3156..3536    +  rep_origin     M13 ori (sequence partly withheld): M13 bacteriophage origin of replication; arrow indicates direction of (+) strand synthesis
   3612..3661    -  misc_feature   bom (fragment): basis of mobility region from pBR322
   3763..3798    -  CDS            rop (fragment): Rop protein, which maintains plasmids at low copy number; rop
   3893..3997    +  promoter       AmpR promoter: bla
   3998..4858    +  CDS            AmpR: β-lactamase; bla; confers resistance to ampicillin, carbenicillin, and related antibiotics
>Addgene plasmid #241330 | TRE-FRT-MCS-WPRE-SV40 - GCH27.1 | addgene full sequence | sequence record 487168 | Addgene NGS Result
TTGAGATCCTTTTTTTCTGCGCGTAATCTGCTGCTTGCAAACAAAAAAACCACCGCTACCAGCGGTGGTT
TGTTTGCCGGATCAAGAGCTACCAACTCTTTTTCCGAAGGTAACTGGCTTCAGCAGAGCGCAGATACCAA
ATACTGTTCTTCTAGTGTAGCCGTAGTTAGGCCACCACTTCAAGAACTCTGTAGCACCGCCTACATACCT
CGCTCTGCTAATCCTGTTACCAGTGGCTGCTGCCAGTGGCGATAAGTCGTGTCTTACCGGGTTGGACTCA
AGACGATAGTTACCGGATAAGGCGCAGCGGTCGGGCTGAACGGGGGGTTCGTGCACACAGCCCAGCTTGG
AGCGAACGACCTACACCGAACTGAGATACCTACAGCGTGAGCTATGAGAAAGCGCCACGCTTCCCGAAGG
GAGAAAGGCGGACAGGTATCCGGTAAGCGGCAGGGTCGGAACAGGAGAGCGCACGAGGGAGCTTCCAGGG
GGAAACGCCTGGTATCTTTATAGTCCTGTCGGGTTTCGCCACCTCTGACTTGAGCGTCGATTTTTGTGAT
GCTCGTCAGGGGGGCGGAGCCTATGGAAAAACGCCAGCAACGCGGCCTTTTTACGGTTCCTGGCCTTTTG
CTGGCCTTTTGCTCACATGTTCTTTCCTGCGTTATCCCCTGATTCTGTGGATAACCGTATTACCGCCTTT
GAGTGAGCTGATACCGCTCGCCGCAGCCGAACGACCGAGCGCAGCGAGTCAGTGAGCGAGGAAGCGGAAG
AGCGCCCAATACGCAAACCGCCTCTCCCCGCGCGTTGGCCGATTCATTAATGCAGCTGGCACGACAGGTT
TCCCGACTGGAAAGCGGGCAGTGAGCGCAACGCAATTAATGTGAGTTAGCTCACTCATTAGGCACCCCAG
GCTTTACACTTTATGCTTCCGGCTCGTATGTTGTGTGGAATTGTGAGCGGATAACAATTTCACACAGGAA
ACAGCTATGACCATGATTACGAATTGCCTGCAGGCAGCTGCGCGCTCGCTCGCTCACTGAGGCCGCCCGG
GCAAAGCCCGGGCGTCGGGCGACCTTTGGTCGCCCGGCCTCAGTGAGCGAGCGAGCGCGCAGAGAGGGAG
TGGCCAACTCCATCACTAGGGGTTCCTATCGATGGCGCGCCTACCACATTTGTAGAGGTTTTACTTGCTT
TAAAAAACCTCCCACATCTCCCCCTGAACCTGAAACATAAAATGAATGCAATTGTTGTTGTTAACTTGTT
TATTGCAGCTTATAATGGTTACAAATAAAGCAATAGCATCACAAATTTCACAAATAAAGCATTTTTTTCA
CTGCATTCTAGTTGTGGTTTGTCCAAACTCATCAATGTATCTTATCATGTCTGTGTACAGCGGGGAGGCG
GCCCAAAGGGAGATCCGACTCGTCTGAGGGCGAAGGCGAAGACGCGGAAGAGGCCGCAGAGCCGGCAGCA
GGCCGCGGGAAGGAAGGTCCGCTGGATTGAGGGCCGAAGGGACGTAGCAGAAGGACGTCCCGCGCAGAAT
CCAGGTGGCAACACAGGCGAGCAGCCAAGGAAAGGACGATGATTTCCCCGACAACACCACGGAATTGTCA
GTGCCCAACAGCCGAGCCCCTGTCCAGCAGCGGGCAAGGCAGGCGGCGATGAGTTCCGCCGTGGCAATAG
GGAGGGGGAAAGCGAAAGTCCCGGAAAGGAGCTGACAGGTGGTGGCAATGCCCCAACCAGTGGGGGTTGC
GTCAGCAAACACAGTGCACACCACGCCACGTTGCCTGACAACGGGCCACAACTCCTCATAAAGAGACAGC
AACCAGGATTTATACAAGGAGGAGAAAATGAAAGCCATACGGGAAGCAATAGCATGATACAAAGGCATTA
AAGCAGCGTATCCACATAGCGTAAAAGGAGCAACATAGTTAAGAATACCAGTCAATCTTTCACAAATTTT
GTAATCCAGAGGTTGATTGCTAGCGAAGTTCCTATTCCGAAGTTCCTATTCTTCAAATAGTATAGGAACT
TCTTGGATCAAAATAGGAGCGATCGCAATGGAAGTTCCTATTCCGAAGTTCCTATTCTCTAGAAAGTATA
GGAACTTCGGTACCGGGCCCCCCCTCGAGGTCGACGGTATCGATAAGCTTGATATCGAATTCCTGCAGCC
CGGGGGATCCACTAGTTCTAGAGCGGCCGCCACCGCGGTGGAGCTCGAAGTTCCTATACTATTTGAAGAA
TAGGAACTTCGGAATAGGAACTTCAGAGCGCTTTGGCCGCTCCGGCCAAAGGGAAGTTCCTATACTTTCT
AGAGAATAGGAACTTCGGAATAGGAACTTCACCGGTCAATTCGGGGCCGCGGAGGCTGGATCGGTCCCGG
TGTCTTCTATGGAGGTCAAAACAGCGTGGATGGCGTCTCCAGGCGATCTGACGGTTCACTAAACGAGCTC
TGCTTATATAGGTCGAGTTTACCACTCCCTATCAGTGATAGAGAAAAGTGAAAGTCGAGTTTACCACTCC
CTATCAGTGATAGAGAAAAGTGAAAGTCGAGTTTACCACTCCCTATCAGTGATAGAGAAAAGTGAAAGTC
GAGTTTACCACTCCCTATCAGTGATAGAGAAAAGTGAAAGTCGAGTTTACCACTCCCTATCAGTGATAGA
GAAAAGTGAAAGTCGAGTTTACCACTCCCTATCAGTGATAGAGAAAAGTGAAAGTCGAGTTTACCACTCC
CTATCAGTGATAGAGAAAAGTGAAAGTCGAGCTCGGTACCAGATCTAGGAACCCCTAGTGATGGAGTTGG
CCACTCCCTCTCTGCGCGCTCGCTCGCTCACTGAGGCCGGGCGACCAAAGGTCGCCCGACGCCCGGGCTT
TGCCCGGGCGGCCTCAGTGAGCGAGCGAGCGCGCAGCTGCCTGCAGGCAGCTTGGCACTGGCCGTCGTTT
TACAACGTCGTGACTGGGAAAACCCTGGCGTTACCCAACTTAATCGCCTTGCAGCACATCCCCCTTTCGC
CAGCTGGCGTAATAGCGAAGAGGCCCGCACCGATCGCCCTTCCCAACAGTTGCGCAGCCTGAATGGCGAA
TGGCGCCTGATGCGGTATTTTCTCCTTACGCATCTGTGCGGTATTTCACACCGCATA
[142 nt withheld, positions 3138-3279]
C
[141 nt withheld, positions 3281-3421]
CCTTTGACGTTGGAGTCCACGTTCTTT
[37 nt withheld, positions 3449-3485]
ACCCTATCTCGGGCTATTCTTTTGATTTATAAGGGATTTTGCCGATTTCGGCCTATTGGTTAAAAAATGA
GCTGATTTAACAAAAATTTAACGCGAATTTTAACAAAATATTAACGTTTACAATTTTATGGTGCACTCTC
AGTACAATCTGCTCTGATGCCGCATAGTTAAGCCAGCCCCGACACCCGCCAACACCCGCTGACGCGCCCT
GACGGGCTTGTCTGCTCCCGGCATCCGCTTACAGACAAGCTGTGACCGTCTCCGGGAGCTGCATGTGTCA
GAGGTTTTCACCGTCATCACCGAAACGCGCGAGACGAAAGGGCCTCGTGATACGCCTATTTTTATAGGTT
AATGTCATGATAATAATGGTTTCTTAGACGTCAGGTGGCACTTTTCGGGGAAATGTGCGCGGAACCCCTA
TTTGTTTATTTTTCTAAATACATTCAAATATGTATCCGCTCATGAGACAATAACCCTGATAAATGCTTCA
ATAATATTGAAAAAGGAAGAGTATGAGTATTCAACATTTCCGTGTCGCCCTTATTCCCTTTTTTGCGGCA
TTTTGCCTTCCTGTTTTTGCTCACCCAGAAACGCTGGTGAAAGTAAAAGATGCTGAAGATCAGTTGGGTG
CACGAGTGGGTTACATCGAACTGGATCTCAACAGCGGTAAGATCCTTGAGAGTTTTCGCCCCGAAGAACG
TTTTCCAATGATGAGCACTTTTAAAGTTCTGCTATGTGGCGCGGTATTATCCCGTATTGACGCCGGGCAA
GAGCAACTCGGTCGCCGCATACACTATTCTCAGAATGACTTGGTTGAGTACTCACCAGTCACAGAAAAGC
ATCTTACGGATGGCATGACAGTAAGAGAATTATGCAGTGCTGCCATAACCATGAGTGATAACACTGCGGC
CAACTTACTTCTGACAACGATCGGAGGACCGAAGGAGCTAACCGCTTTTTTGCACAACATGGGGGATCAT
GTAACTCGCCTTGATCGTTGGGAACCGGAGCTGAATGAAGCCATACCAAACGACGAGCGTGACACCACGA
TGCCTGTAGCAATGGCAACAACGTTGCGCAAACTATTAACTGGCGAACTACTTACTCTAGCTTCCCGGCA
ACAATTAATAGACTGGATGGAGGCGGATAAAGTTGCAGGACCACTTCTGCGCTCGGCCCTTCCGGCTGGC
TGGTTTATTGCTGATAAATCTGGAGCCGGTGAGCGTGGGTCTCGCGGTATCATTGCAGCACTGGGGCCAG
ATGGTAAGCCCTCCCGTATCGTAGTTATCTACACGACGGGGAGTCAGGCAACTATGGATGAACGAAATAG
ACAGATCGCTGAGATAGGTGCCTCACTGATTAAGCATTGGTAACTGTCAGACCAAGTTTACTCATATATA
CTTTAGATTGATTTAAAACTTCATTTTTAATTTAAAAGGATCTAGGTGAAGATCCTTTTTGATAATCTCA
TGACCAAAATCCCTTAACGTGAGTTTTCGTTCCACTGAGCGTCAGACCCCGTAGAAAAGATCAAAGGATC
TTC
